Addgene plasmid #230306: AiP13472 - pAAV-AiE1016h-minBG-SYFP2-P2A-3XFLAG-10aa-H2B-WPRE3-BGHpA (Alias: CN3472)
Purpose: AiE1016h is an enhancer sequence, designed to drive AAV-mediated transgene expression in specific populations of brain cells
Depositing lab: Allen Institute for Brain Science & Boaz Levi. Depositing organization: Allen Institute. Publication: A suite of enhancer AAVs and transgenic mouse lines for genetic access to cortical cell types. Ben-Simon Y, Hooper M, Narayan S, Daigle TL, Dwivedi D, Way SW, Oster A, Stafford DA, Mich JK, Taormina MJ, Martinez RA, Opitz-Araya X, Roth JR, Alexander JR, Allen S, Amster A, Arbuckle J, Ayala A, Baker PM, Bakken TE, Barcelli T, Barta S, Bendrick J, Bertagnolli D, Bielstein C, Bishwakarma P, Bowlus J, Boyer G, Brouner K, Casian B, Casper T, Chakka AB, Chakrabarty R, Chance RK, Chavan S, Clark M, Colbert K, Collman F, Daniel S, Departee M, DiValentin P, Donadio N, Dotson N, Egdorf T, Fliss T, Gabitto M, Garcia J, Gary A, Gasperini M, Gloe J, Goldy J, Gore BB, Graybuck L, Greisman N, Haeseleer F, Halterman C, Haradon Z, Hastings SD, Helback O, Ho W, Hockemeyer D, Huang C, Huff S, Hunker A, Johansen N, Jones D, Juneau Z, Kalmbach B, Kannan M, Khem S, Kussick E, Kutsal R, Larsen R, Lee C, Lee AY, Leibly M, Lenz GH, Li S, Liang E, Lusk N, Madigan Z, Malloy J, Malone J, McCue R, Melchor J, Mollenkopf T, Moosman S, Morin E, Newman D, Ng L, Ngo K, Omstead V, Otto S, Oyama A, Pena N, Pham T, Phillips E, Pom CA, Potekhina L, Ransford S, Ray PL, Rette D, Reynoldson C, Rimorin C, Rocha D, Ruiz A, Sanchez REA, Sawyer L, Sedeno-Cortes A, Sevigny JP, Shapovalova N, Shepard N, Shulga L, Sigler AR, Siverts L, Soliman S, Somasundaram S, Staats B, Stewart K, Szelenyi E, Tieu M, Trader C, Tran A, van Velthoven CTJ, Walker M, Wang Y, Weed N, Wirthlin M, Wood T, Wynalda B, Yao Z, Zhou T, Ariza J, Dee N, Reding M, Ronellenfitch K, Mufti S, Sunkin SM, Smith KA, Esposito L, Waters J, Thyagarajan B, Yao S, Lein ES, Zeng H, Levi BP, Ngai J, Ting JT, Tasic B. Cell. 2025 May 16:S0092-8674(25)00513-6. doi: 10.1016/j.cell.2025.05.002. PubMed 40403729.
Backbone
  Vector backbone: pAAV2
  Vector type: AAV
Growth in bacteria
  Bacterial resistance: Ampicillin, 100 μg/mL
  Growth temperature: 37°C
  Growth strain: NEB Stable
  Copy number: High Copy
Gene/Insert
  Gene/Insert name: SYFP2-P2A-3XFLAG-10aa-H2B
  Species: Synthetic
  Promoter: minBG
  Cloning method: Gibson Cloning
Terms and licenses: Academic/Nonprofit Terms; Industry Terms: Not Available to Industry
How to cite: AiP13472 - pAAV-AiE1016h-minBG-SYFP2-P2A-3XFLAG-10aa-H2B-WPRE3-BGHpA (Alias: CN3472) was a gift from Allen Institute for Brain Science & Boaz Levi (Addgene plasmid # 230306 ; http://n2t.net/addgene:230306 ; RRID:Addgene_230306)
