[The description below was written by a language model from this plasmid's Addgene catalogue record and pLannotate feature annotations shown in this document.]
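Description:
AiP13472 - pAAV-AiE1016h-minBG-SYFP2-P2A-3XFLAG-10aa-H2B-WPRE3-BGHpA (alias CN3472) is an AAV transfer plasmid built on a pAAV2 backbone, intended for packaging into recombinant adeno-associated virus for delivery to brain tissue. In bacteria it is maintained as a high-copy plasmid through a ColE1/pUC-type origin and selected with ampicillin via the β-lactamase gene. An f1 phage origin and small remnants of pBR322 rop and bom sequences are also present in the backbone. The 5,158 nt sequence carries AAV2 inverted terminal repeats flanking the expression cassette. One is annotated in full, while the other is detected only as short fragments, which may simply reflect how the annotation tool handles these repetitive hairpin sequences.

Between the ITRs, the enhancer AiE1016h is placed upstream of a minimal beta-globin promoter (minBG). The minimal promoter contributes little activity on its own, so expression depends on the cell-type selectivity of the enhancer. Neither element is annotated in the feature table, but an unannotated stretch between SYFP2 and the adjacent ITR is consistent with their position. The payload is a synthetic bicistronic reading frame: the monomeric yellow fluorescent protein SYFP2, a P2A ribosome-skipping peptide, and human histone H2B bearing an N-terminal 3xFLAG tag joined by a 10-amino-acid linker. This yields a free fluorescent reporter that labels expressing cells, together with a chromatin-bound epitope tag that marks their nuclei. A shortened WPRE (WPRE3) enhances transcript expression while saving packaging capacity, and a bovine growth hormone polyadenylation signal terminates the transcript. The construct belongs to a collection of enhancer AAVs for genetic access to cortical cell types, but the record does not state which brain cell population AiE1016h targets.
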