Features (pLannotate 1.2.2; 16 found; start..end, strand, type, name):
    143..1003    -  CDS            AmpR: β-lactamase; bla; confers resistance to ampicillin, carbenicillin, and related antibiotics
   1004..1108    -  promoter       AmpR promoter: bla
   1203..1238    +  CDS            rop (fragment): Rop protein, which maintains plasmids at low copy number; rop
   1340..1389    +  misc_feature   bom (fragment): basis of mobility region from pBR322
   1390..1845    -  rep_origin     f1 ori (sequence partly withheld): f1 bacteriophage origin of replication; arrow indicates direction of (+) strand synthesis
   1864..1915    +  misc_feature   bom (fragment): basis of mobility region from pBR322
   1920..2060    -  repeat_region  AAV2 ITR: inverted terminal repeat of adeno-associated virus serotype 2 inverted
   2178..2289    -  polyA_signal   bGH poly(A) signal: bovine growth hormone polyadenylation signal
   2306..2386    -  misc_feature   WPRE (fragment): woodchuck hepatitis virus posttranscriptional regulatory element
   2392..2549    -  misc_feature   WPRE (fragment): woodchuck hepatitis virus posttranscriptional regulatory element
   2583..2960    -  CDS            H2B: human histone H2B; HIST1H2BJ
   2991..3056    -  CDS            3xFLAG: three tandem FLAG® epitope tags, followed by an enterokinase cleavage site
   3135..3851    -  CDS            SYFP2: SYFP2 is a basic (constitutively fluorescent) yellow fluorescent protein published in 2006, derived from Aequorea victoria. It is reported to be a very rapidly-maturing monomer with moderate acid sensitivity.
   4386..4413    -  repeat_region  AAV2 ITR (fragment): inverted terminal repeat of adeno-associated virus serotype 2 inverted
   4442..4469    -  repeat_region  AAV2 ITR (fragment): inverted terminal repeat of adeno-associated virus serotype 2 inverted
   4542..5130    -  rep_origin     ori: high-copy-number ColE1/pMB1/pBR322/pUC origin of replication
>Addgene plasmid #230306 | AiP13472 - pAAV-AiE1016h-minBG-SYFP2-P2A-3XFLAG-10aa-H2B-WPRE3-BGHpA (Alias: CN3472) | addgene full sequence | sequence record 470694 | Addgene NGS Result
CTGACGCTCAGTGGAACGAAAACTCACGTTAAGGGATTTTGGTCATGAGATTATCAAAAAGGATCTTCAC
CTAGATCCTTTTAAATTAAAAATGAAGTTTTAAATCAATCTAAAGTATATATGAGTAAACTTGGTCTGAC
AGTTACCAATGCTTAATCAGTGAGGCACCTATCTCAGCGATCTGTCTATTTCGTTCATCCATAGTTGCCT
GACTCCCCGTCGTGTAGATAACTACGATACGGGAGGGCTTACCATCTGGCCCCAGTGCTGCAATGATACC
GCGAGACCCACGCTCACCGGCTCCAGATTTATCAGCAATAAACCAGCCAGCCGGAAGGGCCGAGCGCAGA
AGTGGTCCTGCAACTTTATCCGCCTCCATCCAGTCTATTAATTGTTGCCGGGAAGCTAGAGTAAGTAGTT
CGCCAGTTAATAGTTTGCGCAACGTTGTTGCCATTGCTACAGGCATCGTGGTGTCACGCTCGTCGTTTGG
TATGGCTTCATTCAGCTCCGGTTCCCAACGATCAAGGCGAGTTACATGATCCCCCATGTTGTGCAAAAAA
GCGGTTAGCTCCTTCGGTCCTCCGATCGTTGTCAGAAGTAAGTTGGCCGCAGTGTTATCACTCATGGTTA
TGGCAGCACTGCATAATTCTCTTACTGTCATGCCATCCGTAAGATGCTTTTCTGTGACTGGTGAGTACTC
AACCAAGTCATTCTGAGAATAGTGTATGCGGCGACCGAGTTGCTCTTGCCCGGCGTCAATACGGGATAAT
ACCGCGCCACATAGCAGAACTTTAAAAGTGCTCATCATTGGAAAACGTTCTTCGGGGCGAAAACTCTCAA
GGATCTTACCGCTGTTGAGATCCAGTTCGATGTAACCCACTCGTGCACCCAACTGATCTTCAGCATCTTT
TACTTTCACCAGCGTTTCTGGGTGAGCAAAAACAGGAAGGCAAAATGCCGCAAAAAAGGGAATAAGGGCG
ACACGGAAATGTTGAATACTCATACTCTTCCTTTTTCAATATTATTGAAGCATTTATCAGGGTTATTGTC
TCATGAGCGGATACATATTTGAATGTATTTAGAAAAATAAACAAATAGGGGTTCCGCGCACATTTCCCCG
AAAAGTGCCACCTGACGTCTAAGAAACCATTATTATCATGACATTAACCTATAAAAATAGGCGTATCACG
AGGCCCTTTCGTCTCGCGCGTTTCGGTGATGACGGTGAAAACCTCTGACACATGCAGCTCCCGGAGACGG
TCACAGCTTGTCTGTAAGCGGATGCCGGGAGCAGACAAGCCCGTCAGGGCGCGTCAGCGGGTGTTGGCGG
GTGTCGGGGCTGGCTTAACTATGCGGCATCAGAGCAGATTGTACTGAGAGTGCACCATAAAATTGTAAAC
GTTAATATTTTGTTAAAATTCGCGTTAAATTTTTGTTAAATCAGCTCATTTTTTAACCAATAGACCGAAA
TCGGCAAAATCCCTTATAAATCAAAAGAATAGCCCGAGATAGAGT
[37 nt withheld, positions 1516-1552]
AAAGAACGTGGACTCCAACGTCAAAGG
[141 nt withheld, positions 1580-1720]
G
[46 nt withheld, positions 1722-1767]
A
[95 nt withheld, positions 1769-1863]
TATGCGGTGTGAAATACCGCACAGATGCGTAAGGAGAAAATACCGCATCAGGCGCCCCTGCAGGCAGCTG
CGCGCTCGCTCGCTCACTGAGGCCGCCCGGGCAAAGCCCGGGCGTCGGGCGACCTTTGGTCGCCCGGCCT
CAGTGAGCGAGCGAGCGCGCAGAGAGGGAGTGGCCAACTCCATCACTAGGGGTTCCTGCGGCCGCTCGGT
CCGCACGTGAGATCTCATGCCTGCTATTGTCTTCCCAATCCTCCCCCTTGCTGTCCTGCCCCACCCCACC
CCCCAGAATAGAATGACACCTACTCAGACAATGCGATGCAATTTCCTCATTTTATTAGGAAAGGACAGTG
GGAGTGGCACCTTCCAGGGTCAAGGAAGGCACGGGGGAGGGGCAAACAACAGATGGCTGGCAACTAGAAG
GCACAGTCGAAGATCTCTCGAGCCACGGAATTGTCAGTGCCCAACAGCCGAGCCCCTGTCCAGCAGCGGG
CAAGGCAGGCGGCGATGAGTTCCGCCGTGGCAAGAACTAACCAGGATTTATACAAGGAGGAGAAAATGAA
AGCCATACGGGAAGCAATAGCATGATACAAAGGCATTAAAGCAGCGTATCCACATAGCGTAAAAGGAGCA
ACATAGTTAAGAATACCAGTCAATCTTTCACAAATTTTGTAATCCAGAGGTTGATTATGATATCGAATTC
GCGGCCGCGGCGCGCCTCATTACTTAGCGCTGGTGTACTTGGTGATGGCCTTAGTACCCTCGGACACGGC
GTGCTTGGCCAACTCCCCAGGCAGCAGCAGGCGCACGGCCGTCTGGATCTCCCGGGAGGTGATGGTCGAG
CGCTTGTTGTAATGCGCCAGGCGGGAAGCCTCTCCTGCGATGCGCTCGAAAATGTCGTTCACAAACGAAT
TCATGATGCCCATGGCCTTGGACGAAATGCCGGTGTCAGGGTGGACCTGCTTCAGAACCTTGTACACATA
GATGGAATAGCTCTCCTTGCGGCTGCGCTTGCGCTTCTTGCCGCCTTTCTTCTGCGCCTTAGTCACCGCC
TTCTTGGAGCCCTTTTTCGGGGCGGGAGCAGACTTCGCTGGCTCTGGGCCTCCGGAGCCTCCAGATCTGA
GTCCGGACTTGTCATCGTCATCCTTGTAATCGATGTCATGATCTTTATAATCTCCGTCATGGTCTTTGTA
GTCTCCACTAGCACCAGGCCCTGGATTCTCCTCTACATCCCCTGCCTGTTTCAACAGTGAGAAGTTGGTA
GCACCAGAGCCCTTGTACAGCTCGTCCATGCCGAGAGTGATCCCGGCGGCGGTCACGAACTCCAGCAGGA
CCATGTGATCGCGCTTCTCGTTGGGGTCTTTGCTCAGCTTGGACTGGTAGCTCAGGTAGTGGTTGTCGGG
CAGCAGCACGGGGCCGTCGCCGATGGGGGTGTTCTGCTGGTAGTGGTCGGCGAGCTGCACGCCGCCGTCC
TCGATGTTGTGGCGGATCTTGAAGTTGGCCTTGATGCCGTTCTTCTGCTTGTCGGCGGTGATATAGACGT
TGTGGCTGTTGTAGTTGTACTCCAGCTTGTGCCCCAGGATGTTGCCGTCCTCCTTGAAGTCGATGCCCTT
CAGCTCGATGCGGTTCACCAGGGTGTCGCCCTCGAACTTCACCTCGGCGCGGGTCTTGTAGTTGCCGTCG
TCTTTGAAGAAGATGGTGCGCTCCTGGACGTAGCCTTCGGGCATGGCGGACTTGAAGAAGTCGTGCTGCT
TCATGTGGTCGGGGTAGCGGGCGAAGCACTGCACGCCGTAGCCCAGGGTGGTCACGAGGGTGGGCCAGGG
CACGGGCAGCTTGCCGGTGGTGCAGATCAGCTTCAGGGTCAGCTTGCCGTAGGTGGCATCGCCCTCGCCC
TCGCCGGACACGCTGAACTTGTGGCCGTTGACATCGCCGTCCAGCTCGACCAGGATGGGCACCACCCCGG
TGAACAGCTCCTCGCCCTTGGAGACCATGGTGGCGACCGGTAGCGCTAGCTTCGAAAGATCTGGATCCCA
GAAGCAAATGTAAGCAATAGATGGCTCTGCCCTGACTTTTATGCCCAGCCCGAGCTCAGAAAACTTGTCA
GCCCCCTACTTGGACTATCAGTCTGTTTGCTTTCAAATGCCATGCTTTGGAAATATCTAGACAAGCTGGA
ACAAGCTGAAAGGAAATACAGCTGTAAGAGTTTTGCTGCATGTGAAATACAGCAGTAAGAGTTTTGCTGC
ATATGAAATAGCTGCAGAAATTGTGCTGAGGAGCTAAGAGAAGATTCAAATGACTATAATCCTCATCTCC
AAGGGCCATAGCTTGAGACAGATTTGAGAGTATTTATGATCAGTAATTTTCCATAAGGATATAGTGACTG
TGTTCTAAGAGTGCATTACTGACTCGCCAGAGGACAGTGGAAGCCCTTTCCTCAGCTGTGGGCCTAAGAG
AACTATAGCTGCTGTCTCCCTGAACGCGTGCGGCCGCAGGAACCCCTAGTGATGGAGTTGGCCACTCCCT
CTCTGCGCGCTCGCTCGCTCACTGAGGCCGGGCGACCAAAGGTCGCCCGACGCCCGGGCGGCCTCAGTGA
GCGAGCGAGCGCGCAGCTGCCTGCAGGACATGTGAGCAAAAGGCCAGCAAAAGGCCAGGAACCGTAAAAA
GGCCGCGTTGCTGGCGTTTTTCCATAGGCTCCGCCCCCCTGACGAGCATCACAAAAATCGACGCTCAAGT
CAGAGGTGGCGAAACCCGACAGGACTATAAAGATACCAGGCGTTTCCCCCTGGAAGCTCCCTCGTGCGCT
CTCCTGTTCCGACCCTGCCGCTTACCGGATACCTGTCCGCCTTTCTCCCTTCGGGAAGCGTGGCGCTTTC
TCATAGCTCACGCTGTAGGTATCTCAGTTCGGTGTAGGTCGTTCGCTCCAAGCTGGGCTGTGTGCACGAA
CCCCCCGTTCAGCCCGACCGCTGCGCCTTATCCGGTAACTATCGTCTTGAGTCCAACCCGGTAAGACACG
ACTTATCGCCACTGGCAGCAGCCACTGGTAACAGGATTAGCAGAGCGAGGTATGTAGGCGGTGCTACAGA
GTTCTTGAAGTGGTGGCCTAACTACGGCTACACTAGAAGAACAGTATTTGGTATCTGCGCTCTGCTGAAG
CCAGTTACCTTCGGAAAAAGAGTTGGTAGCTCTTGATCCGGCAAACAAACCACCGCTGGTAGCGGTGGTT
TTTTTGTTTGCAAGCAGCAGATTACGCGCAGAAAAAAAGGATCTCAAGAAGATCCTTTGATCTTTTCTAC
GGGGT
